>Addgene plasmid #129650 | p231-pOsAct1::hpt-pZmUbi::BdPetC-p35S::mTurquoise | addgene full sequence | sequence record 261562 | Addgene NGS Result
CTGCAACGTTGGCCAGCCTGGCAGACACGCCAGCCATGAAGCGGGTCAACTTTCAGTTGCCGGCGGAGGA
TCACACCAAGCTGAAGATGTACGCGGTACGCCAAGGCAAGACCATTACCGAGCTGCTATCTGAATACATC
GCGCAGCTACCAGAGTAAATGAGCAAATGAATAAATGAGTAGATGAATTTTAGCGGCTAAAGGAGGCGGC
ATGGAAAATCAAGAACAACCAGGCACCGACGCCGTGGAATGCCCCATGTGTGGAGGAACGGGCGGTTGGC
CAGGCGTAAGCGGCTGGGTTGTCTGCCGGCCCTGCAATGGCACTGGAACCCCCAAGCCCGAGGAATCGGC
GTGAGCGGTCGCAAACCATCCGGCCCGGTACAAATCGGCGCGGCGCTGGGTGATGACCTGGTGGAGAAGT
TGAAGGCCGCGCAGGCCGCCCAGCGGCAACGCATCGAGGCAGAAGCACGCCCCGGTGAATCGTGGCAAGC
GGCCGCTGATCGAATCCGCAAAGAATCCCGGCAACCGCCGGCAGCCGGTGCGTCGTCGATTAGGAAGCCG
CCCAAGGGCGACGAGCAACCAGATTTTTTCGTTCCGATGCTCTATGACGTGGGCACCCGCGATAGTCGCA
GCATCATGGACGTGGCCGTTTTCCGTCTGTCGAAGCGTGACCGACGAGCTGGCGAGGTGATCCGCTACGA
GCTTCCAGACGGGCACGTAGAGGTTTCCGCAGGGCCGGCCGGCATGGCCAGTGTGTGGGATTACGACCTG
GTACTGATGGCGGTTTCCCATCTAACCGAATCCATGAACCGATACCGGGAAGGGAAGGGAGACAAGCCCG
GCCGCGTGTTCCGTCCACACGTTGCGGACGTACTCAAGTTCTGCCGGCGAGCCGATGGCGGAAAGCAGAA
AGACGACCTGGTAGAAACCTGCATTCGGTTAAACACCACGCACGTTGCCATGCAGCGTACGAAGAAGGCC
AAGAACGGCCGCCTGGTGACGGTATCCGAGGGTGAAGCCTTGATTAGCCGCTACAAGATCGTAAAGAGCG
AAACCGGGCGGCCGGAGTACATCGAGATCGAGCTAGCTGATTGGATGTACCGCGAGATCACAGAAGGCAA
GAACCCGGACGTGCTGACGGTTCACCCCGATTACTTTTTGATCGATCCCGGCATCGGCCGTTTTCTCTAC
CGCCTGGCACGCCGCGCCGCAGGCAAGGCAGAAGCCAGATGGTTGTTCAAGACGATCTACGAACGCAGTG
GCAGCGCCGGAGAGTTCAAGAAGTTCTGTTTCACCGTGCGCAAGCTGATCGGGTCAAATGACCTGCCGGA
GTACGATTTGAAGGAGGAGGCGGGGCAGGCTGGCCCGATCCTAGTCATGCGCTACCGCAACCTGATCGAG
GGCGAAGCATCCGCCGGTTCCTAATGTACGGAGCAGATGCTAGGGCAAATTGCCCTAGCAGGGGAAAAAG
GTCGAAAAAGCTTCTTTCCTGTGGATAGCACGTACATTGGGAACCCAAAGCCGTACATTGGGAACCGGAA
CCCGTACATTGGGAACCCAAAGCCGTACATTGGGAACCGGTCACACATGTAAGTGACTGATATAAAAGAG
AAAAAAGGCGATTTTTCCGCCTAAAACTCTTTAAAACTTATTAAAACTCTTAAAACCCGCCTGGCCTGTG
CATAACTGTCTGGCCAGCGCACAGCCGAACAGCTGCAAAAAGCGCCCACATCAAGGCTCCGAGTGCGCGG
AACCCCTATTTGTTTATTTTTCTAAATACATTCAAATATGTATCCGCTCATGAGACAATAACCCTGATAA
ATGCTTCAATAATATTGAAAAAGGAAGAGTATGGCTAAAATGAGAATATCACCGGAATTGAAAAAACTGA
TCGAAAAATACCGCTGCGTAAAAGATACGGAAGGAATGTCTCCTGCTAAGGTATATAAGCTGGTGGGAGA
AAATGAAAACCTATATTTAAAAATGACGGACAGCCGGTATAAAGGGACCACCTATGATGTGGAACGGGAA
AAGGACATGATGCTATGGCTGGAAGGAAAGCTGCCTGTTCCAAAGGTCCTGCACTTTGAACGGCATGATG
GCTGGAGCAATCTGCTCATGAGTGAGGCCGATGGCGTCCTTTGCTCGGAAGAGTATGAAGATGAACAAAG
CCCTGAAAAGATTATCGAGCTGTATGCGGAGTGCATCAGGCTCTTTCACTCCATCGACATATCGGATTGT
CCCTATACGAATAGCTTAGACAGCCGCTTAGCCGAATTGGATTACTTACTGAATAACGATCTGGCCGATG
TGGATTGCGAAAACTGGGAAGAGGACACTCCATTTAAAGATCCGCGCGAGCTGTATGATTTTTTAAAGAC
GGAAAAGCCCGAAGAGGAACTTGTCTTTTCCCACGGCGACCTGGGAGACAGCAACATCTTTGTGAAAGAT
GGCAAAGTAAGTGGCTTTATTGATCTTGGGAGAAGCGGCAGGGCGGACAAGTGGTATGACATTGCCTTCT
GCGTCCGGTCGCTCAGGGAGGATATCGGGGAAGAACAGTATGTCGAGCTATTTTTTGACTTACTGGGGAT
CAAGCCTGATTGGGAGAAAATAAAATATTATATTTTACTGGATGAATTGTTTTAGCTGTCAGACCAAGTT
TACTCATATATACTTTAGATTGATTTAAAACTTCATTTTTAATTTAAAAGGATCTAGGTGAAGATCCTTT
TTGATAATCTCATGACCAAAATCCCTTAACGTGAGTTTTCGTTCCACTGAGCGTCAGACCCCGTAGAAAA
GATCAAAGGATCTTCTTGAGATCCTTTTTTTCTGCGCGTAATCTGCTGCTTGCAAACAAAAAAACCACCG
CTACCAGCGGTGGTTTGTTTGCCGGATCAAGAGCTACCAACTCTTTTTCCGAAGGTAACTGGCTTCAGCA
GAGCGCAGATACCAAATACTGTTCTTCTAGTGTAGCCGTAGTTAGGCCACCACTTCAAGAACTCTGTAGC
ACCGCCTACATACCTCGCTCTGCTAATCCTGTTACCAGTGGCTGCTGCCAGTGGCGATAAGTCGTGTCTT
ACCGGGTTGGACTCAAGACGATAGTTACCGGATAAGGCGCAGCGGTCGGGCTGAACGGGGGGTTCGTGCA
CACAGCCCAGCTTGGAGCGAACGACCTACACCGAACTGAGATACCTACAGCGTGAGCTATGAGAAAGCGC
CACGCTTCCCGAAGGGAGAAAGGCGGACAGGTATCCGGTAAGCGGCAGGGTCGGAACAGGAGAGCGCACG
AGGGAGCTTCCAGGGGGAAACGCCTGGTATCTTTATAGTCCTGTCGGGTTTCGCCACCTCTGACTTGAGC
GTCGATTTTTGTGATGCTCGTCAGGGGGGCGGAGCCTATGGAAAAACGCCAGCAACGCGGCCTTTTTACG
GTTCCTGCTCGGATCTGTTGGACCGGACAGTAGTCATGGTTGATGGGCTGCCTGTATCGAGTGGTGATTT
TGTGCCGAGCTGCCGGTCGGGGAGCTGTTGGCTGGCTGGTGGCAGGATATATTGTGGTGTAAACAAATTG
ACGCTTAGACAACTTAATAACACATTGCGGACGTTTTTAATGTACTGGGGTTGAACACTCTGTGCCGAAT
TCGGATCCAGCGTCGATCTAGTAACATAGATGACACCGCGCGCGATAATTTATCCTAGTTTGCGCGCTAT
ATTTTGTTTTCTATCGCGTATTAAATGTATAATTGCGGGACTCTAATCATAAAAACCCATCTCATAAATA
ACGTCATGCATTACATGTTAATTATTACATGCTTAACGTAATTCAACAGAAATTATATGATAATCATCGC
AAGACCGGCAACAGGATTCAATCTTAAGAAACTTTATTGCCAAATGTTTGAACGATCTGCTTGACAAGCC
TATTCCTTTGCCCTCGGACGAGTGCTGGGGCGTCGGTTTCCACTATCGGCGAGTACTTCTACACAGCCAT
CGGTCCAGACGGCCGCGCTTCTGCGGGCGATTTGTGTACGCCCGACAGTCCCGGCTCCGGATCGGACGAT
TGCGTCGCATCGACCCTGCGCCCAAGCTGCATCATCGAAATTGCCGTCAACCAAGCTCTGATAGAGTTGG
TCAAGACCAATGCGGAGCATATACGCCCGGAGCCGCGGCGATCCTGCAAGCTCCGGATGCCTCCGCTCGA
AGTAGCGCGTCTGCTGCTCCATACAAGCCAACCACGGCCTCCAGAAGAAGATGTTGGCGACCTCGTATTG
GGAATCCCCGAACATCGCCTCGCTCCAGTCAATGACCGCTGTTATGCGGCCATTGTCCGTCAGGACATTG
TTGGAGCCGAAATCCGCGTGCACGAGATGCCGGACTTCGGGGCAGTCCTCGGCCCAAAGCATCAGCTCAT
CGAGAGCCTGCGCGACGGACGCACTGACGGTGTCGTCCATCACAGTTTGCCAGTGATACACATGGGGATC
AGCAATCGCGCATATGAAATCACGCCATGTAGTGTATTGACCGATTCCTTGCGGTCCGAATGGGCCGAAC
CCGCTCGTCTGGCTAAGATCGGCCGCAGCGATCGCATCCATGGCCTCCGCGACCGGCTGCAGTTATCATC
ATCATCATAGACACACGAAATAAAGTAATCAGATTATCAGTTAAAGCTATGTAATATTTACACCATAACC
AATCAATTAAAAAATAGATCAGTTTAAAGAAAGATCAAAGCTCAAAAAAATAAAAAGAGAAAAGGGTCCT
AACCAAGAAAATGAAGGAGAAAAACTAGAAATTTACCTGCAGAACAGCGGGCAGTTCGGTTTCAGGCAGG
TCTTGCAACGTGACACCCTGGGCACGGCGGGAGATGCAATAGGTCAGGCTCTCGCTGAATTCCCCAATGT
CAAGCACTTCCGGAATCGGGAGCGCGGCCGATGCAAAGTGCCGATAAACATAACGATCTTTGTAGAAACC
ATCGGCGCAGCTATTTACCCGCAGGACATATCCACGCCCTCCTACATCGAAGCTGAAAGCACGAGATTCT
TCGCCCTCCGAGAGCTGCATCAGGTCGGACACGCTGTCGAACTTTTCGATCAGAAACTTCTCGACAGACG
TCGCGGTGAGTTCAGGCTTTTTCATTCTTCTACCTACAAAAAAGCTCCGCACGAGGCTGCATTTGTCACA
AATCATGAAAAGAAAAACTACCGATGAACAATGCTGAGGGATTCAAATTCTACCCACAAAAAGAAGAAAG
AAAGATCTAGCACATCTAAGCCTGACGAAGCAGCAGAAATATATAAAAATATAAACCATAGTGCCCTTTT
CCCCTCTTCCTGATCTTGTTTAGCATGGCGGAAATTTTAAACCCCCCATCATCTCCCCCAACAACGGCGG
ATCGCAGATCTACATCCGAGAGCCCCATTCCCCGCGAGATCCGGGCCGGATCCACGCCGGCGAGAGCCCC
AGCCGCGAGATCCCGCCCCTCCCGCGCACCGATCTGGGCGCGCACGAAGCCGCCTCTCGCCCACCCAAAC
TACCAAGGCCAAAGATCGACACCGACACGGAAAAAAAAAACGGAGAAAGAAAGAGGAGAGGGGCGGGGTG
GTTACCGGCGCGGCGGCGGCGGAGGGGGAGGGGGGAGGAGCTCGTCGTCCGGCAGCGAGGGGGGAGGAGG
TGGAGGTGGTGGTGGTGGTGGTGGTAGGGTTGGGGGGATGGGAGGAGAGGGGGGGGTATGTATATAGTGG
CGATGGGGGGCGTTTCTTTGGAAGCGGAGGGAGGGCCGGCCTCGTCGCTGGCTCGCGATCCTCCTCGCGT
TTCCGGCCCCCACGACCCGGACCCACCTGCTGTTTTTTCTTTTTCTTTTTTTTCTTTCTTTTTTTTTTTT
TGGCTGCGAGTCGTGCGGTGCGTGCGGACAACTCACGGTGATAGTGGGGGGGTGTGGAGACTATTGTCCA
GTTGGCTGGACTGGGGTGGGTTGGGTTGGGTTGGGTTGGGCTGGGCTTGCTATGGATCGTGGATAGCACT
TTGGGCTTTAGGAACTTTAGGGGTTGTTTTTGTAAATGTTTTGAGTCTAAGTTTATCTTTTATTTTTACT
AGAAAAAATACCCATGCGCTGCAACGGGGGAAAGCTATTTTAATCTTATTATTGTTCATTGTGAGAATTC
GCCTGAATATATATTTTTCTCAAAAATTATGTCAAATTAGCATATAGGTTTTTTTAAAGATATTTCTTAT
ACAAATCCCTCTGTATTTACAAAAGCAAACGAACTTAAAACCCGACTCAAATACAGATATGCATTTCCAA
AAGCGAATAAACTTAAAAACCAATTCATACAAAAATGACGTATCAAAGTACCGACAAAAACATCCTCAAT
TTTTATAATAGTAGAAAAGAGTAAATTTCACTTTGGGCCACCTTTTATTACCGATATTTTACTTTATACC
ACCTTTTAACTGATGTTTTCACTTTTGACCAGGTAATCTTACCTTTGTTTTATTTTGGACTATCCCGACT
CTCTTCTCAAGCATATGAATGACCCTCCGCAAGAATTCAAGCTTAGCGTCGATCTAGTAACATAGATGAC
ACCGCGCGCGATAATTTATCCTAGTTTGCGCGCTATATTTTGTTTTCTATCGCGTATTAAATGTATAATT
GCGGGACTCTAATCATAAAAACCCATCTCATAAATAACGTCATGCATTACATGTTAATTATTACATGCTT
AACGTAATTCAACAGAAATTATATGATAATCATCGCAAGACCGGCAACAGGATTCAATCTTAAGAAACTT
TATTGCCAAATGTTTGAACGATCTGCTTGACAAGCTTATTTCCACCATGGGTTCTCGCCGGTCCTGAAGT
CGGTTTCGACCCACGGGACGAACACGACCTTGCCATCATCAACGTCAGCATGAACCAGGGCCAGCGACAG
GGGAGCAGGTCCACGGACAACCTTGCCCTGGTTGTTGTACTGGGATCCATGGCAAGGGCAAAGGAACTTG
TTCTCGGCGGTGTTAAACGGCACGACGCAGCCAAGGTGGGTGCAGACCGCGTTGATCCCGTAGGTGGCGA
GGGTCTTGTCGGCCTCCACGACGAGGTACGTCGGATCACCCTTGAGTCCCTGTGCGAGCGTGCGGTCGTT
GGGGCCGTGCGTCTTGAGCCATTCCTCGACGAGGATGTCGTTGCCGAGCTTGTCCTTGGCGACGGTCCCG
CCGGTGTTGCTCCCGGAGCCGGCGGGGACGAGGAAGGAGCCGTAGGGGACGAGCATGCCGAAGGTGGGGA
GCGAGATGGCGCCCAGCAGGAGGAGGTTCATCAGCTCCCTCTTACTCATGTCCGGGACGCGGTCGGCGGA
GATGCTGCCGGCCATGCACGTGATGTTCCTCGGGATGCGCTCCCGGGCGAAGCCCAGGCCCCTGACCGGC
TTGCCCAGCGAAGGAAGGGGCCGGCAGAGCCGAGTGGGGTTGGAGGCGGTGGAGAGCGCGGTGGAAGCCA
TTCTGCAGAAGTAACACCAAACAACAGGGTGAGCATCGACAAAAGAAACAGTACCAAGCAAATAAATAGC
GTATGAAGGCAGGGCTAAAAAAATCCACATATAGCTGCTGCATATGCCATCATCCAAGTATATCAAGATC
AAAATAATTATAAAACATACTTGTTTATTATAATAGATAGGTACTCAAGGTTAGAGCATATGAATAGATG
CTGCATATGCCATCATGTATATGCATCAGTAAAACCCACATCAACATGTATACCTATCCTAGATCGATAT
TTCCATCCATCTTAAACTCGTAACTATGAAGATGTATGACACACACATACAGTTCCAAAATTAATAAATA
CACCAGGTAGTTTGAAACAGTATTCTACTCCGATCTAGAACGAATGAACGACCGCCCAACCACACCACAT
CATCACAACCAAGCGAACAAAAAGCATCTCTGTATATGCATCAGTAAAACCCGCATCAACATGTATACCT
ATCCTAGATCGATATTTCCATCCATCATCTTCAATTCGTAACTATGAATATGTATGGCACACACATACAG
ATCCAAAATTAATAAATCCACCAGGTAGTTTGAAACAGAATTAATTCTACTCCGATCTAGAACGACCGCC
CAACCAGACCACATCATCACAACCAAGACAAAAAAAAGCATGAAAAGATGACCCGACAAACAAGTGCACG
GCATATATTGAAATAAAGGAAAAGGGCAAACCAAACCCTATGCAACGAAACAAAAAAAATCATGAAATCG
ATCCCGTCTGCGGAACGGCTAGAGCCATCCCAGGATTCCCCAAAGAGAAACACTGGCAAGTTAGCAATCA
GAACGTGTCTGACGTACAGGTCGCATCCGTGTACGAACGCTAGCAGCACGGATCTAACACAAACACGGAT
CTAACACAAACATGAACAGAAGTAGAACTACCGGGCCCTAACCATGGACCGGAACGCCGATCTAGAGAAG
GTAGAGAGGGGGGGGGGGGGAGGACGAGCGGCGTACCTTGAAGCGGAGGTGCCGACGGGTGGATTTGGGG
GAGATCTGGTTGTGTGTGTGTGCGCTCCGAACAACACGAGGTTGGGGAAAGAGGGTGTGGAGGGGGTGTC
TATTTATTACGGCGGGCGAGGAAGGGAAAGCGAAGGAGCGGTGGGAAAGGAATCCCCCGTAGCTGCCGGT
GCCGTGAGAGGAGGAGGAGGCCGCCTGCCGTGCCGGCTCACGTCTGCCGCTCCGCCACGCAATTTCTGGA
TGCCGACAGCGGAGCAAGTCCAACGGTGGAGCGGAACTCTCGAGAGGGGTCCAGAGGCAGCGACAGAGAT
GCCGTGCCGTCTGCTTCGCTTGGCCCGACGCGACGCTGCTGGTTCGCTGGTTGGTGTCCGTTAGACTCGT
CGACGGCGTTTAACAGGCTGGCATTATCTACTCGAAACAAGAAAAATGTTTCCTTAGTTTTTTTAATTTC
TTAAAGGGTATTTGTTTAATTTTTAGTCACTTTATTTTATTCTATTTTATATCTAAATTATTAAATAAAA
AAACTAAAATAGAGTTTTAGTTTTCTTAATTTAGAGGCTAAAATAGAATAAAATAGATGTACTAAAAAAA
TTAGTCTATAAAAACCATTAACCCTAAACCCTAAATGGATGTACTAATAAAATGGATGAAGTATTATATA
GGTGAAGCTATTTGCAAAAAAAAAGGAGAACACATGCACACTAAAAAGATAAAACTGTAGAGTCCTGTTG
TCAAAATACTCAATTGTCCTTTAGACCATGTCTAACTGTTCATTTATATGATTCTCTAAAACACTGATAT
TATTGTAGTACTATAGATTATATTATTCGTAGAGTAAAGTTTAAATATATGTATAAAGATAGATAAACTG
CACTTCAAACAAGTGTGACAAAAAAAATATGTGGTAATTTTTTATAACTTAGACATGCAATGCTCATTAT
CTCTAGAGAGGGGCACGACCGGGTCACGCTGCACTGCAGCTCCACTAGAATTCGAGCTCAGCGTCGATCT
AGTAACATAGATGACACCGCGCGCGATAATTTATCCTAGTTTGCGCGCTATATTTTGTTTTCTATCGCGT
ATTAAATGTATAATTGCGGGACTCTAATCATAAAAACCCATCTCATAAATAACGTCATGCATTACATGTT
AATTATTACATGCTTAACGTAATTCAACAGAAATTATATGATAATCATCGCAAGACCGGCAACAGGATTC
AATCTTAAGAAACTTTATTGCCAAATGTTTGAACGATCTGCTTGACAAGCTTACTTGTACAGCTCGTCCA
TGCCGAGAGTGATCCCGGCGGCGGTCACGAACTCCAGCAGGACCATGTGATCGCGCTTCTCGTTGGGGTC
TTTGCTCAGCTTGGACTGGGTGCTCAGGTAGTGGTTGTCGGGCAGCAGCACGGGGCCGTCGCCGATGGGG
GTGTTCTGCTGGTAGTGGTCGGCGAGCTGCACGCCGCCGTCCTCGATGTTGTGGCGGATCTTGAAGTTGG
CCTTGATGCCGTTCTTCTGCTTGTCGGCGGTGATATAGACGTTGTCGCTGATGTAGTTGTACTCCAGCTT
GTGCCCCAGGATGTTGCCGTCCTCCTTGAAGTCGATGCCCTTCAGCTCGATGCGGTTCACCAGGGTGTCG
CCCTCGAACTTCACCTCGGCGCGGGTCTTGTAGTTGCCGTCGTCCTTGAAGAAGATGGTGCGCTCCTGGA
CGTAGCCTTCGGGCATGGCGGACTTGAAGAAGTCGTGCTGCTTCATGTGGTCGGGGTAGCGGGCGAAGCA
CTGCACGCCCCAGGACAGGGTGGTCACGAGGGTGGGCCAGGGCACGGGCAGCTTGCCGGTGGTGCAGATG
AACTTCAGGGTCAGCTTGCCGTAGGTGGCATCGCCCTCGCCCTCGCCGGACACGCTGAACTTGTGGCCGT
TTACGTCGCCGTCCAGCTCGACCAGGATGGGCACCACCCCGGTGAACAGCTCCTCGCCCTTGCTCACCAT
TGTATCGATAATTGTAAATGTAATTGTAATGTTGTTTGTTGTTTGTTGTTGTTGGTAATTGTTGTAAAAA
TGAGCTCTTATACTCGAGCGTGTCCTCTCCAAATGAAATGAACTTCCTTATATAGAGGAAGGGTCTTGCG
AAGGATAGTGGGATTGTGCGTCATCCCTTACGTCAGTGGAGATGTCACATCAATCCACTTGCTTTGTAGA
CGTGGTTGGAACCTCTTCTTTTTCCACGATGCTCCTCGTGGGTGGGGGTCCATCTTTGGGACCACTGTCG
GCAGAGAGATCTTGAATGATAGCCTTTCCTTTATCGCAATGATGGCATTTGTAGGAGCCACCTTCCTTTT
CTACTGTCCTTTCGATGAAGTGACAGATAGCTGGGCAATGGAATCCGAGGAGGTTTCCCGAAATTATCCT
TTGTTGAAAAGTCTCAATAGCCCTTTGATCTTCTGAGACTGTATCTTTGACATTTTTGGAGTAGACCAGA
GTGTCGTGCTCCACCATGTTATCACATCAATCCACTTGCTTTGTAGACGTGGTTGGAACCTCTTCTTTTT
CCACGATGCTCCTCGTGGGTGGGGGTCCATCTTTGGGACCACTGTCGGCAGAGAGATCTTGAATGATAGC
CTTTCCTTTATCGCAATGATGGCATTTGTAGGAGCCACCTTCCTTTTCTACTGTCCTTTCGATGAAGTGA
CAGATAGCTGGGCAATGGAATCCGAGGAGGTTTCCCGAAATTATCCTTTGTTGAAAAGTCTCAATAGCCC
TTTGATCTTCTGAGACTGTATCTTTGACATTTTTGGAGTAGACCAGAGTGTCGTGCTCCACCATGTTGAC
CTCCTTACGAGGATGCACATGTGACCGAGGGACACGAAGTGATCCGTTTAAACTATCAGTGTTTGACAGG
ATATATTGGCGGGTAAACCTAAGAGAAAAGAGCGTTTATTAGAATAATCGGATATTTAAAAGGGCGTGAA
AAGGTTTATCCGTTCGTCCATTTGTATGTGCCAGCCGTGCGGCTGCATGAAATCCTGGCCGGTTTGTCTG
ATGCCAAGCTGGCGGCCTGGCCGGCCAGCTTGGCCGCTGAAGAAACCGAGCGCCGCCGTCTAAAAAGGTG
ATGTGTATTTGAGTAAAACAGCTTGCGTCATGCGGTCGCTGCGTATATGATGCGATGAGTAAATAAACAA
ATACGCAAGGGGAACGCATGAAGGTTATCGCTGTACTTAACCAGAAAGGCGGGTCAGGCAAGACGACCAT
CGCAACCCATCTAGCCCGCGCCCTGCAACTCGCCGGGGCCGATGTTCTGTTAGTCGATTCCGATCCCCAG
GGCAGTGCCCGCGATTGGGCGGCCGTGCGGGAAGATCAACCGCTAACCGTTGTCGGCATCGACCGCCCGA
CGATTGACCGCGACGTGAAGGCCATCGGCCGGCGCGACTTCGTAGTGATCGACGGAGCGCCCCAGGCGGC
GGACTTGGCTGTGTCCGCGATCAAGGCAGCCGACTTCGTGCTGATTCCGGTGCAGCCAAGCCCTTACGAC
ATATGGGCCACCGCCGACCTGGTGGAGCTGGTTAAGCAGCGCATTGAGGTCACGGATGGAAGGCTACAAG
CGGCCTTTGTCGTGTCGCGGGCGATCAAAGGCACGCGCATCGGCGGTGAGGTTGCCGAGGCGCTGGCCGG
GTACGAGCTGCCCATTCTTGAGTCCCGTATCACGCAGCGCGTGAGCTACCCAGGCACTGCCGCCGCCGGC
ACAACCGTTCTTGAATCAGAACCCGAGGGCGACGCTGCCCGCGAGGTCCAGGCGCTGGCCGCTGAAATTA
AATCAAAACTCATTTGAGTTAATGAGGTAAAGAGAAAATGAGCAAAAGCACAAACACGCTAAGTGCCGGC
CGTCCGAGCGCACGCAGCAGCAAGG
Features (pLannotate 1.2.2; 21 found; start..end, strand, type, name):
    351..1424    +  CDS            pVS1 RepA: replication protein from the Pseudomonas plasmid pVS1 (Heeb et al., 2000)
   1490..1684    +  rep_origin     pVS1 oriV: origin of replication for the Pseudomonas plasmid pVS1 (Heeb et al., 2000)
   1746..1850    +  promoter       AmpR promoter: bla
   1851..2645    +  CDS            KanR: aminoglycoside phosphotransferase; aphA-3; confers resistance to kanamycin
   2816..3404    +  rep_origin     ori: high-copy-number ColE1/pMB1/pBR322/pUC origin of replication
   3540..3564    +  misc_feature   LB T-DNA repeat: left border repeat from nopaline C58 T-DNA
   3655..3907    -  terminator     NOS terminator: nopaline synthase terminator and poly(A) signal
   3920..4612    -  CDS            HygR (fragment): aminoglycoside phosphotransferase from E. coli confers resistance to hygromycin
   4607..4796    -  intron         cat1 intron: castor bean catalase intron, modified
   4797..5135    -  CDS            HygR (fragment): aminoglycoside phosphotransferase from E. coli; aph(4)-Ia; confers resistance to hygromycin
   5670..5695    -  CDS            9xHis (fragment): 9xHis affinity tag
   5696..6534    -  promoter       Act1 promoter: rice actin promoter
   6561..6813    -  terminator     NOS terminator: nopaline synthase terminator and poly(A) signal
   6832..7491    -  CDS            petC: UCRIA_ORYSJ - Experimental evidence at protein level: Swiss-Prot protein existence level 1. Component of the cytochrome b6-f complex, which mediates electron transfer between photosystem II (PSII) and photosystem I (PSI), cyclic electron flow around PSI, and state transitions. From Oryza sativa subsp. japonica (Rice).
   7493..9489    -  promoter       Ubi promoter: maize polyubiquitin gene promoter
   9516..9768    -  terminator     NOS terminator: nopaline synthase terminator and poly(A) signal
   9781..10500   -  CDS            mTurquoise: enhanced monomeric variant of CFP (Goedhart et al., 2010) mammalian codon-optimized
  10509..10562   -  misc_feature   TMV Ω: translational enhancer from the tobacco mosaic virus 5'-leader sequence (Gallie et al., 1988)
  10587..11263   -  promoter       CaMV 35S promoter (enhanced): cauliflower mosaic virus 35S promoter with a duplicated enhancer region
  11404..11428   +  misc_feature   RB T-DNA repeat: right border repeat from nopaline C58 T-DNA
  11708..12337   +  CDS            pVS1 StaA: stability protein from the Pseudomonas plasmid pVS1 (Heeb et al., 2000)
