[The description below was written by a language model from this plasmid's Addgene catalogue record and pLannotate feature annotations shown in this document.]
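Description:
p231-pOsAct1::hpt-pZmUbi::BdPetC-p35S::mTurquoise is a plant-expression binary vector built on the pAGM4723 backbone, a Golden Gate-type T-DNA acceptor. Outside the T-DNA it carries a high-copy ColE1/pUC-type origin and a kanamycin resistance gene (aphA-3, driven by the bla promoter) for propagation in E. coli. It also carries the pVS1 oriV with the RepA replication and StaA stability genes, which allow maintenance in Agrobacterium. The catalogue lists a total size of 12,560 bp, whereas the sequenced record behind the feature table is 12,415 nt.

Three transcription units lie between the nopaline-type left and right border repeats, all in the same orientation and each ending in a NOS terminator. Nearest the left border, the rice actin (Act1) promoter drives a hygromycin phosphotransferase gene interrupted by a modified castor bean catalase intron. The intron restricts functional expression to plant cells, and the gene provides the plant selectable marker. In the centre, the maize polyubiquitin promoter drives the 663 bp coding sequence of PetC from Brachypodium distachyon. PetC encodes the Rieske FeS subunit of the cytochrome b6f complex, and the sequence was codon-modified for Golden Gate assembly. The annotation tool matched this ORF to the rice homologue, which reflects sequence similarity rather than a different insert. Nearest the right border, an enhanced CaMV 35S promoter with the TMV Ω translational enhancer drives mTurquoise, a cyan fluorescent reporter suited to identifying transformed tissue. A short "9xHis" fragment annotated next to the actin promoter is probably a spurious match.

The stated purpose is Rieske FeS overexpression. The associated study used this approach to test whether raising cytochrome b6f content enhances C4 photosynthesis in Setaria viridis.
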