Addgene plasmid #129650: p231-pOsAct1::hpt-pZmUbi::BdPetC-p35S::mTurquoise
Purpose: Rieske FeS overexpression
Depositing lab: Susanne von Caemmerer. Depositing organization: Australian National University. Publication: Overexpression of the Rieske FeS protein of the Cytochrome b 6 f complex increases C4 photosynthesis in Setaria viridis. Ermakova M, Lopez-Calcagno PE, Raines CA, Furbank RT, von Caemmerer S. Commun Biol. 2019 Aug 16;2:314. doi: 10.1038/s42003-019-0561-9. eCollection 2019. PubMed 31453378.
Backbone
  Vector backbone: pAGM4723
  Total vector size (bp): 12560
  Vector type: Plant Expression
  Selectable markers: Hygromycin
Growth in bacteria
  Bacterial resistance: Kanamycin, 50 μg/mL
  Growth temperature: 37°C
  Growth strain: DH5alpha
  Copy number: High Copy
Gene/Insert
  Gene/Insert name: CDS of PetC gene encoding for the Rieske FeS subunit
  Species: Brachypodium distachyon
  Insert size (bp): 663
  Mutation: Codon modified for Golden Gate
  GenBank ID: BRADI_1g24980v3
  Promoter: pZmUbi
  Cloning method: Unknown
  Sequencing primers: 5′ TATTTCCACCATGGGTTCTCGC
Terms and licenses: Academic/Nonprofit Terms; Industry Terms: Not Available to Industry
How to cite: p231-pOsAct1::hpt-pZmUbi::BdPetC-p35S::mTurquoise was a gift from Susanne von Caemmerer (Addgene plasmid # 129650 ; http://n2t.net/addgene:129650 ; RRID:Addgene_129650)
